Addgene plasmid #241379: Bxb1-GA-CBh-mStayGold
Purpose: Bxb1-GA donor plasmid for integrating a transcription unit for constitutive expression of mStayGold with CBh promoter
Depositing lab: Richard Davis. Depositing organization: Leiden University Medical Center. Publication: STRAIGHT-IN Dual: a platform for dual, single-copy integrations of DNA payloads and gene circuits into human induced pluripotent stem cells. Blanch-Asensio A, Ploessl DS, Wang NB, Mummery CL, Galloway KE, Davis RP. bioRxiv [Preprint]. 2024 Oct 17:2024.10.17.616637. doi: 10.1101/2024.10.17.616637. PubMed 39464154.
Backbone
  Vector backbone: pBR322/pUC
  Backbone size w/o insert (bp): 4700
  Vector type: Mammalian Expression
Growth in bacteria
  Bacterial resistance: Ampicillin, 100 μg/mL
  Growth temperature: 37°C
  Growth strain: NEB Stable
  Copy number: High Copy
Gene/Insert
  Gene/Insert name: mStayGold
  Species: Synthetic
  Insert size (bp): 1700
  Promoter: CBh
  Cloning method: Gibson Cloning
Terms and licenses: Academic/Nonprofit Terms; Industry Terms: Not Available to Industry
How to cite: Bxb1-GA-CBh-mStayGold was a gift from Richard Davis (Addgene plasmid # 241379 ; http://n2t.net/addgene:241379 ; RRID:Addgene_241379)
