[The description below was written by a language model from this plasmid's Addgene catalogue record and pLannotate feature annotations shown in this document.]
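Description:
Bxb1-GA-CBh-mStayGold is a mammalian expression donor plasmid built on a pBR322/pUC-type backbone. It is designed for Bxb1 serine integrase-mediated, site-specific insertion of a fluorescent reporter transcription unit into a genomic landing pad. The "GA" in the name presumably denotes the central dinucleotide variant of the Bxb1 attachment site, which restricts recombination to a matching landing pad. The attachment site itself is not annotated in the feature table, so its position cannot be confirmed from the record. In bacteria the plasmid is maintained at high copy through the ColE1/pUC origin and selected with ampicillin via the bla gene and its promoter. An f1 origin and leftover fragments of lacI, lacZα, bom and rop are backbone remnants.

The payload is the synthetic, monomeric green fluorescent protein mStayGold driven by the CBh promoter, annotated here as its components: a CMV enhancer, the chicken β-actin promoter and a hybrid CBA/MVM intron. The unannotated interval between the intron and the bGH polyadenylation signal is where the mStayGold coding sequence would be expected to lie. Upstream of this unit the table shows an SV40 early promoter, an EF-1α promoter with no annotated coding sequence after it, and an FRT site, along with very short NeoR/KanR and PuroR fragments. The record does not explain these elements. An outward-reading promoter could serve to activate a promoterless marker in the landing pad after integration, and the FRT site could allow Flp-mediated removal of auxiliary sequences, but both are inferences.

According to the catalogue entry and associated publication, the construct belongs to a platform for single-copy integration of DNA payloads and gene circuits into human induced pluripotent stem cells, where it provides constitutive mStayGold expression.
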