Features (pLannotate 1.2.2; 23 found; start..end, strand, type, name):
      2..94      +  CDS            lacI (fragment): lac repressor; lacI; The lac repressor binds to the lac operator to inhibit transcription in E. coli. This inhibition can be relieved by adding lactose or isopropyl-β-D-thiogalactopyranoside (IPTG).
    107..128     +  protein_bind   CAP binding site: CAP binding activates transcription in the presence of cAMP. E. coli catabolite activator protein
    143..173     +  promoter       lac promoter: promoter for the E. coli lac operon
    181..197     +  protein_bind   lac operator: The lac repressor binds to the lac operator to inhibit transcription in E. coli. This inhibition can be relieved by adding lactose or isopropyl-β-D-thiogalactopyranoside (IPTG). lac repressor encoded by lacI
    253..463     +  promoter       SV40 promoter: SV40 early promoter
    485..551     +  CDS            small t antigen (fragment): SV40 (simian virus 40) small t antigen
    558..1736    +  promoter       EF-1α promoter: strong constitutive promoter for human elongation factor EF-1α
   1808..1855    +  protein_bind   FRT: FLP-mediated recombination occurs in the 8-bp core sequence TCTAGAAA (Turan and Bode, 2011). FLP recombinase from the Saccharomyces cerevisiae 2μ plasmid
   1855..1879    -  CDS            NeoR/KanR (fragment): aminoglycoside phosphotransferase confers resistance to neomycin, kanamycin, and G418 (Geneticin®)
   1896..2181    +  enhancer       CMV enhancer: human cytomegalovirus immediate early enhancer; contains an 18-bp deletion relative to the standard CMV enhancer
   2183..2459    +  promoter       chicken β-actin promoter: No description available
   2460..2687    +  intron         hybrid intron: hybrid between chicken β-actin (CBA) and minute virus of mice (MMV) introns (Gray et al., 2011)
   3415..3639    +  polyA_signal   bGH poly(A) signal: bovine growth hormone polyadenylation signal
   3649..3670    +  CDS            PuroR (fragment): puromycin N-acetyltransferase; pac from Streptomyces; confers resistance to puromycin
   3729..3749    +  CDS            lacZα (fragment): LacZα fragment of β-galactosidase; lacZ fragment
   3757..3914    +  CDS            lacZα (fragment): LacZα fragment of β-galactosidase; lacZ fragment
   3920..3971    -  misc_feature   bom (fragment): basis of mobility region from pBR322
   3990..4445    +  rep_origin     f1 ori (sequence partly withheld): f1 bacteriophage origin of replication; arrow indicates direction of (+) strand synthesis
   4446..4495    -  misc_feature   bom (fragment): basis of mobility region from pBR322
   4597..4632    -  CDS            rop (fragment): Rop protein, which maintains plasmids at low copy number; rop
   4727..4831    +  promoter       AmpR promoter: bla
   4832..5692    +  CDS            AmpR: β-lactamase; bla; confers resistance to ampicillin, carbenicillin, and related antibiotics
   5863..6451    +  rep_origin     ori: high-copy-number ColE1/pMB1/pBR322/pUC origin of replication
>Addgene plasmid #241379 | Bxb1-GA-CBh-mStayGold | addgene full sequence | sequence record 485732 | Addgene NGS Result
AGCGCCCAATACGCAAACCGCCTCTCCCCGCGCGTTGGCCGATTCATTAATGCAGCTGGCACGACAGGTT
TCCCGACTGGAAAGCGGGCAGTGAGCGCAACGCAATTAATGTGAGTTAGCTCACTCATTAGGCACCCCAG
GCTTTACACTTTATGCTTCCGGCTCGTATGTTGTGTGGAATTGTGAGCGGATAACAATTTCACACAGGAA
ACAGCTATGACCATGATTACGCCAAGCTTAATTCCCTCCCCAGCAGGCAGAAGTATGCAAAGCATGCATC
TCAATTAGTCAGCAACCATAGTCCCGCCCCTAACTCCGCCCATCCCGCCCCTAACTCCGCCCAGTTCCGC
CCATTCTCCGCCCCATGGCTGACTAATTTTTTTTATTTATGCAGAGGCCGAGGCCGCCTCGGCCTCTGAG
CTATTCCAGAAGTAGTGAGGAGGCTTTTTTGGAGGCCTAGGCTTTTGCAAAAAGCTTTGCAAAGATGGAT
AAAGTTTTAAACAGAGAGGAATCTTTGCAGCTAATGGACCTTCTAGGTCTTGAAAGGAGTGGGAATTGGC
TCCGGTGCCCGTCAGTGGGCAGAGCGCACATCGCCCACAGTCCCCGAGAAGTTGGGGGGAGGGGTCGGCA
ATTGAACCGGTGCCTAGAGAAGGTGGCGCGGGGTAAACTGGGAAAGTGATGTCGTGTACTGGCTCCGCCT
TTTTCCCGAGGGTGGGGGAGAACCGTATATAAGTGCAGTAGTCGCCGTGAACGTTCTTTTTCGCAACGGG
TTTGCCGCCAGAACACAGGTAAGTGCCGTGTGTGGTTCCCGCGGGCCTGGCCTCTTTACGGGTTATGGCC
CTTGCGTGCCTTGAATTACTTCCACCTGGCTGCAGTACGTGATTCTTGATCCCGAGCTTCGGGTTGGAAG
TGGGTGGGAGAGTTCGAGGCCTTGCGCTTAAGGAGCCCCTTCGCCTCGTGCTTGAGTTGAGGCCTGGCCT
GGGCGCTGGGGCCGCCGCGTGCGAATCTGGTGGCACCTTCGCGCCTGTCTCGCTGCTTTCGATAAGTCTC
TAGCCATTTAAAATTTTTGATGACCTGCTGCGACGCTTTTTTTCTGGCAAGATAGTCTTGTAAATGCGGG
CCAAGATCTGCACACTGGTATTTCGGTTTTTGGGGCCGCGGGCGGCGACGGGGCCCGTGCGTCCCAGCGC
ACATGTTCGGCGAGGCGGGGCCTGCGAGCGCGGCCACCGAGAATCGGACGGGGGTAGTCTCAAGCTGGCC
GGCCTGCTCTGGTGCCTGGCCTCGCGCCGCCGTGTATCGCCCCGCCCTGGGCGGCAAGGCTGGCCCGGTC
GGCACCAGTTGCGTGAGCGGAAAGATGGCCGCTTCCCGGCCCTGCTGCAGGGAGCTCAAAATGGAGGACG
CGGCGCTCGGGAGAGCGGGCGGGTGAGTCACCCACACAAAGGAAAAGGGCCTTTCCGTCCTCAGCCGTCG
CTTCATGTGACTCCACGGAGTACCGGGCGCCGTCCAGGCACCTCGATTAGTTCTCGAGCTTTTGGAGTAC
GTCGTCTTTAGGTTGGGGGGAGGGGTTTTATGCGATGGAGTTTCCCCACACTGAGTGGGTGGAGACTGAA
GTTAGGCCAGCTTGGCACTTGATGTAATTCTCCTTGGAATTTGCCCTTTTTGAGTTTGGATCTTGGTTCA
TTCTCAAGCCTCAGACAGTGGTTCAAAGTTTTTTTCTTCCATTTCAGGTGTCGTGAGGAATTCGCCACCA
TGGCCGGCTTGTCGACGACGGCGGACTCCGTCGTCAGGATCATCCGGATCCGGATCCGAAGTTCCTATTC
CGAAGTTCCTATTCTCTAGAAAGTATAGGAACTTCATGATATTCGGCAAGCAGGCATCGACTAGTTAATT
AAGCCCGTTACATAACTTACGGTAAATGGCCCGCCTGGCTGACCGCCCAACGACCCCCGCCCATTGACGT
CAATAGTAACGCCAATAGGGACTTTCCATTGACGTCAATGGGTGGAGTATTTACGGTAAACTGCCCACTT
GGCAGTACATCAAGTGTATCATATGCCAAGTACGCCCCCTATTGACGTCAATGACGGTAAATGGCCCGCC
TGGCATTGTGCCCAGTACATGACCTTATGGGACTTTCCTACTTGGCAGTACATCTACGTATTAGTCATCG
CTATTACCATGGTCGAGGTGAGCCCCACGTTCTGCTTCACTCTCCCCATCTCCCCCCCCTCCCCACCCCC
AATTTTGTATTTATTTATTTTTTAATTATTTTGTGCAGCGGGGGGGGGGGGGGGGGGGGGGGGCGCGCGC
CAGGCGGGGCGGGGCGGGGCGAGGGGCGGGGCGGGGCGAGGCGGAGAGGTGCGGCGGCAGCCAATCAGAG
CGGCGCGCTCCGAAAGTTTCCTTTTATGGCGAGGCGGCGGCGGCGGCGGCCCTATAAAAAGCGAAGCGCG
CGGCGGGCGGGAGTCGCTGCGCGCTGCCTTCGCCCCGTGCCCCGCTCCGCCGCCGCCTCGCGCCGCCCGC
CCCGGCTCTGACTGACCGCGTTACTCCCACAGGTGAGCGGGCGGGACGGCCCTTCTCCTCCGGGCTGTAA
TTAGCTGAGCAAGAGGTAAGGGTTTAAGGGATGGTTGGTTGGTGGGGTATTAATGTTTAATTACCTGGAG
CACCTGCCTGAAATCACTTTTTTTCAGGTTGGACCGGTGCCACCATGCGGGGTTCTGATCCGATGGTGTC
TACAGGCGAGGAGCTGTTTACCGGCGTGGTGCCCTTCAAGTTCCAGCTGAAGGGCACCATCAACGGCAAG
AGCTTCACCGTGGAAGGCGAGGGCGAGGGCAATAGCCACGAGGGCAGCCACAAAGGCAAGTACGTGTGCA
CCAGCGGCAAACTGCCAATGTCTTGGGCCGCCCTGGGAACTAGCTTCGGCTATGGCATGAAGTACTACAC
CAAGTACCCCAGCGGCCTGAAGAACTGGTTCCACGAGGTGATGCCCGAGGGCTTCACCTACGACAGACAC
ATCCAGTACAAGGGCGACGGCAGCATCCACGCCAAGCACCAGCACTTCATGAAGAACGGCACCTACCACA
ACATCGTGGAGTTCACCGGCCAGGACTTCAAGGAGAACAGCCCCGTGCTGACCAGCGACATGGACGTGAG
CCTGCCCAACGAGGTGCAGCACATCCCCATAGATGACGGCGTGGAGTGCACAGTGACCCTGCAGTACCCT
CTGCTGAGCGACGAGAGCAAGTGCGTGGAGGCCTACCAGAACACCATCATCAAGCCCCTGCACAATCAGC
CAGCCCCCGATGTGCCATTCCACTGGATCAGAAAGCAGTACACCCAGAGCAAGGACGACACCGAGGAGAG
GGACCACATCATCCAGAGCGAGACACTGGAGGCCCACCTGTAACAACGTTGCACCTGTGCCTTCTAGTTG
CCAGCCATCTGTTGTTTGCCCCTCCCCCGTGCCTTCCTTGACCCTGGAAGGTGCCACTCCCACTGTCCTT
TCCTAATAAAATGAGGAAATTGCATCGCATTGTCTGAGTAGGTGTCATTCTATTCTGGGGGGTGGGGTGG
GGCAGGACAGCAAGGGGGAGGATTGGGAAGACAATAGCAGGCATGCTGGGGATGCGGTGGGCTCTATGGC
GCTCGCTCGCTGCAAGAACTCTTCCTCACGGATCCGAAGTTCCTATTCCGAAGTTCCTATTCTTCAAATA
GTATAGGAACTTCAGCGCTCACTGGCCGTCGTTTTACAAAGGGCGAATTCACTGGCCGTCGTTTTACAAC
GTCGTGACTGGGAAAACCCTGGCGTTACCCAACTTAATCGCCTTGCAGCACATCCCCCTTTCGCCAGCTG
GCGTAATAGCGAAGAGGCCCGCACCGATCGCCCTTCCCAACAGTTGCGCAGCCTGAATGGCGAATGGCGC
CTGATGCGGTATTTTCTCCTTACGCATCTGTGCGGTATTTCACACCGCATA
[95 nt withheld, positions 3972-4066]
T
[46 nt withheld, positions 4068-4113]
C
[141 nt withheld, positions 4115-4255]
CCTTTGACGTTGGAGTCCACGTTCTTT
[37 nt withheld, positions 4283-4319]
ACTCTATCTCGGGCTATTCTTTTGATTTATAAGGGATTTTGCCGATTTCGGTCTATTGGTTAAAAAATGA
GCTGATTTAACAAAAATTTAACGCGAATTTTAACAAAATATTAACGTTTACAATTTTATGGTGCACTCTC
AGTACAATCTGCTCTGATGCCGCATAGTTAAGCCAGCCCCGACACCCGCCAACACCCGCTGACGCGCCCT
GACGGGCTTGTCTGCTCCCGGCATCCGCTTACAGACAAGCTGTGACCGTCTCCGGGAGCTGCATGTGTCA
GAGGTTTTCACCGTCATCACCGAAACGCGCGAGACGAAAGGGCCTCGTGATACGCCTATTTTTATAGGTT
AATGTCATGATAATAATGGTTTCTTAGACGTCAGGTGGCACTTTTCGGGGAAATGTGCGCGGAACCCCTA
TTTGTTTATTTTTCTAAATACATTCAAATATGTATCCGCTCATGAGACAATAACCCTGATAAATGCTTCA
ATAATATTGAAAAAGGAAGAGTATGAGTATTCAACATTTCCGTGTCGCCCTTATTCCCTTTTTTGCGGCA
TTTTGCCTTCCTGTTTTTGCTCACCCAGAAACGCTGGTGAAAGTAAAAGATGCTGAAGATCAGTTGGGTG
CACGAGTGGGTTACATCGAACTGGATCTCAACAGCGGTAAGATCCTTGAGAGTTTTCGCCCCGAAGAACG
TTTTCCAATGATGAGCACTTTTAAAGTTCTGCTATGTGGCGCGGTATTATCCCGTATTGACGCCGGGCAA
GAGCAACTCGGTCGCCGCATACACTATTCTCAGAATGACTTGGTTGAGTACTCACCAGTCACAGAAAAGC
ATCTTACGGATGGCATGACAGTAAGAGAATTATGCAGTGCTGCCATAACCATGAGTGATAACACTGCGGC
CAACTTACTTCTGACAACGATCGGAGGACCGAAGGAGCTAACCGCTTTTTTGCACAACATGGGGGATCAT
GTAACTCGCCTTGATCGTTGGGAACCGGAGCTGAATGAAGCCATACCAAACGACGAGCGTGACACCACGA
TGCCTGTAGCAATGGCAACAACGTTGCGCAAACTATTAACTGGCGAACTACTTACTCTAGCTTCCCGGCA
ACAATTAATAGACTGGATGGAGGCGGATAAAGTTGCAGGACCACTTCTGCGCTCGGCCCTTCCGGCTGGC
TGGTTTATTGCTGATAAATCTGGAGCCGGTGAGCGTGGGTCTCGCGGTATCATTGCAGCACTGGGGCCAG
ATGGTAAGCCCTCCCGTATCGTAGTTATCTACACGACGGGGAGTCAGGCAACTATGGATGAACGAAATAG
ACAGATCGCTGAGATAGGTGCCTCACTGATTAAGCATTGGTAACTGTCAGACCAAGTTTACTCATATATA
CTTTAGATTGATTTAAAACTTCATTTTTAATTTAAAAGGATCTAGGTGAAGATCCTTTTTGATAATCTCA
TGACCAAAATCCCTTAACGTGAGTTTTCGTTCCACTGAGCGTCAGACCCCGTAGAAAAGATCAAAGGATC
TTCTTGAGATCCTTTTTTTCTGCGCGTAATCTGCTGCTTGCAAACAAAAAAACCACCGCTACCAGCGGTG
GTTTGTTTGCCGGATCAAGAGCTACCAACTCTTTTTCCGAAGGTAACTGGCTTCAGCAGAGCGCAGATAC
CAAATACTGTTCTTCTAGTGTAGCCGTAGTTAGGCCACCACTTCAAGAACTCTGTAGCACCGCCTACATA
CCTCGCTCTGCTAATCCTGTTACCAGTGGCTGCTGCCAGTGGCGATAAGTCGTGTCTTACCGGGTTGGAC
TCAAGACGATAGTTACCGGATAAGGCGCAGCGGTCGGGCTGAACGGGGGGTTCGTGCACACAGCCCAGCT
TGGAGCGAACGACCTACACCGAACTGAGATACCTACAGCGTGAGCTATGAGAAAGCGCCACGCTTCCCGA
AGGGAGAAAGGCGGACAGGTATCCGGTAAGCGGCAGGGTCGGAACAGGAGAGCGCACGAGGGAGCTTCCA
GGGGGAAACGCCTGGTATCTTTATAGTCCTGTCGGGTTTCGCCACCTCTGACTTGAGCGTCGATTTTTGT
GATGCTCGTCAGGGGGGCGGAGCCTATGGAAAAACGCCAGCAACGCGGCCTTTTTACGGTTCCTGGCCTT
TTGCTGGCCTTTTGCTCACATGTTCTTTCCTGCGTTATCCCCTGATTCTGTGGATAACCGTATTACCGCC
TTTGAGTGAGCTGATACCGCTCGCCGCAGCCGAACGACCGAGCGCAGCGAGTCAGTGAGCGAGGAAGCGG
AAG
